>Addgene plasmid #126921 | pCfB8787 | addgene full sequence | sequence record 248556 | Addgene NGS Result
TATTCATCTATTATTTATGATTTTTTGTATATACAATATTTCTAGTTTGTTAAAGAGAATTAAGAAAATA
AATCTCGAAAATAATAAAGGGAAAATCAGTTTTTGATATCAAAATTATACATGTCAACGATAATACAAAA
TATAATACAAACTATAAGATGTTATCAGTATTTATTATGCATTTAGAATAAATTTTGTGTCGCCCTTATT
CGACTCACTATAGAAGTTCCTATTCTCTAGAAAGTATAGGAACTTCACTTCATTTTATTTAAATTTGCGG
CCGCGAATGCGTGCGATCATTTTCCCGTCATATCAAACACATCACCAACGCTCGTAATTAGCATCGGTTC
GCTAACGTATTCCAAACACGGATTCGAGCACCTCAACAACATGTCTCACTAGCGCGCATGACGCAAAACT
TCTCCAAAGCACGGGTACATAGGGCATGTGTCTGTTAGCGTCTCGACAAGGCCGCAATTACTTATGAAAC
CTCATCGGCTGTTTCAGGGGGCGAGTGGCTTGCACATTTGCTGTTAATACCGAGATAACGGCGTGTGAGG
TATAGTACAATGATTACATCGAGGAGCGATCAGAGAGAACAGAACAAGTCGGAAGATGAACGCAATCATT
TTGACATAAAATATCAGAGCGGAAAAATCAGTTGTTTTTATTTATTTATTTTTTCAGAATGGCACCATGG
ATCTACCTCGAGTCTAACTACACCAACATAATTAGTGGGTATGGTCGTTGAGTGTTGACAAATTAGTGGG
AACAATGCAGAGTGTTAGAGCAATGTCACGTGCAACGCTTACGCAACTAACATGAATGAATACGATATAC
ATCAAAGACTATGATACGCAGTATTGCACACTGTACGAGTAAGGGCACTAGCCACTGCACTCAAGTGAAA
CCGTTGCCCGGGTACGAGTATGAGTATGTACAGTATGTTTAGTATTGTACTTGGACAATGCTTGTATCGT
ACATTCTCAAGTGTCAAACATAAATATCCGTTGCTATATCCTCGCACCACCACGTAGCTCGCTATATCCC
TGTGTTGAATCCATCCATCTTGGATTGCCAATTGTGCACACAGAACCGGGCACTCACTTCCCCATCCACA
CTTCAACGGAATGCGTGCGATAACAGTGTACGCAGTACTATAGAGGAACAATTGCCCCGGAGAAGACGGC
CAGGCCGCCTAGATGACAAATTCAACAACTCACAGCTGACTTTCTGCCATTGCCACTAGGGGGGGGCCTT
TTTATATGGCCAAGCCAAGCTCTCCACGTCGGTTGGGCTGCACCCAACAATAAATGGGTAGGGTTGCACC
AACAAAGGGATGGGATGGGGGGTAGAAGATACGAGGATAACGGGGCTCAATGGCACAAATAAGAACGAAT
ACTGCCATTAAGACTCGTGATCCAGCGACTGACACCATTGCATCATCTAAGGGCCTCAAAACTACCTCGG
AACTGCTGCGCTGATCTGGACACCACAGAGGTTCCGAGCACTTTAGGTTGCACCAAATGTCCCACCAGGT
GCAGGCAGAAAACGCTGGAACAGCGTGTACAGTTTGTCTTAGCAAAAAGTGAAGGCGCTGAGGTCGAGCA
GGGTGGTGTGACTTGTTATAGCCTTTAGAGCTGCGAAAGCGCGTATGGATTTGGCTCATCAGGCCAGATT
GAGGGTCTGTGGACACATGTCATGTTAGTGTACTTCAATCGCCCCCTGGATATAGCCCCGACAATAGGCC
GTGGCCTCATTTTTTTGCCTTCCGCACATTTCCATTGCTCGGTACCCACACCTTGCTTCTCCTGCACTTG
CCAACCTTAATACTGGTTTACATTGACCAACATCTTACAAGCGGGGGGCTTGTCTAGGGTATATATAAAC
AGTGGCTCTCCCAATCGGTTGCCAGTCTCTTTTTTCCTTTCTTTCCCCACAGATTCGAAATCTAAACTAC
ACATCACACAATCTGTCATGCCACAATGCTACAAGCAGCTATTGGAAAGATTGTGGGATTTGCGGTCAAC
CGACCCATCCACACAGTTGTCCTGACGTCCATCGTGGCGTCAACCGCATACCTCGCCATCCTCGACATTG
CCATCCCGGGTTTCGAGGGCACACAACCCATCTCATACTACCACCCTGCAGCAAAATCTTACGACAACCC
TGCTGATTGGACCCACATTGCAGAGGCCGACATCCCTTCAGACGCCTACCGACTTGCATTTGCCCAGATC
CGTGTCAGTGATGTTCAGGGCGGAGAGGCCCCCACCATCCCTGGCGCCGTGGCCGTGTCTGATCTCGACC
ACAGAATCGTCATGGACTACAAACAGTGGGCCCCCTGGACCGCCAGCAACGAGCAGATCGCCTCGGAGAA
CCACATCTGGAAGCACTCCTTCAAGGACCACGTGGCCTTCAGCTGGATCAAGTGGTTCCGATGGGCCTAC
CTGCGTTTGTCCACTCTCATCCAGGGGGCAGACAACTTCGACATTGCCGTGGTCGCCCTTGGCTATCTTG
CCATGCACTACACCTTCTTCAGTCTCTTCCGATCCATGCGAAAGGTTGGCTCGCACTTTTGGCTTGCCTC
CATGGCTCTGGTCTCTTCCACCTTCGCTTTCCTGCTTGCGGTGGTGGCTTCCTCTAGCCTGGGTTACCGA
CCTAGCATGATCACCATGTCCGAGGGCCTGCCCTTCCTCGTGGTCGCCATTGGCTTTGACCGAAAGGTCA
ACCTGGCTAGCGAGGTGCTCACATCCAAGAGCAGCCAGCTCGCTCCCATGGTGCAGGTGATCACAAAGAT
CGCCTCCAAGGCGCTGTTTGAGTACAGCCTTGAGGTGGCCGCCCTGTTTGCTGGCGCCTATACCGGAGTT
CCTCGACTGTCCCAGTTTTGCTTCTTATCTGCTTGGATCCTCATCTTCGACTACATGTTTTTGCTGACCT
TCTACTCTGCTGTCCTTGCTATCAAGTTTGAGATCAATCACATTAAGCGAAACCGAATGATCCAGGATGC
TCTCAAGGAGGATGGTGTATCTGCTGCTGTTGCCGAGAAGGTAGCCGACTCTTCTCCCGACGCCAAGCTC
GACCGAAAGTCCGACGTTTCTCTTTTTGGAGCCTCTGGCGCCATTGCGGTGTTCAAGATCTTCATGGTCC
TTGGGTTCCTTGGTCTCAACCTCATCAACCTGACTGCCATCCCTCACCTTGGCAAGGCAGCCGCCGCTGC
CCAGTCTGTGACTCCCATCACCCTCTCCCCCGAGCTTCTCCATGCCATCCCCGCCTCTGTGCCCGTTGTT
GTCACCTTTGTGCCCAGCGTTGTGTACGAGCACTCCCAGCTCATTCTGCAGCTGGAGGACGCCCTCACTA
CCTTCCTGGCTGCCTGCTCCAAAACTATTGGTGACCCCGTCATCTCCAAGTACATCTTCCTGTGCCTGAT
GGTCTCCACCGCCCTGAACGTCTACCTGTTTGGAGCCACCCGAGAAGTTGTGCGAACCCAGTCTGTGAAG
GTGGTTGAGAAGCACGTTCCTATCGTCATTGAGAAGCCCAGCGAGAAGGAGGAGGACACCTCTTCTGAAG
ACTCCATTGAGCTGACTGTCGGAAAGCAGCCCAAGCCCGTGACCGAGACCCGTTCTCTGGACGACCTAGA
GGCTATCATGAAGGCAGGTAAGACCAAGCTTCTGGAGGACCACGAGGTTGTCAAGCTCTCTCTCGAGGGC
AAGCTTCCTTTGTATGCTCTTGAGAAGCAGCTTGGTGACAACACCCGAGCTGTTGGCATCCGACGATCTA
TCATCTCCCAGCAGTCTAATACCAAGACTTTAGAGACCTCAAAGCTTCCTTACCTGCACTACGACTACGA
CCGTGTTTTTGGAGCCTGTTGCGAGAACGTTATTGGTTACATGCCTCTCCCCGTTGGTGTTGCTGGCCCC
ATGAACATTGATGGCAAGAACTACCACATTCCTATGGCCACCACTGAGGGTTGTCTTGTTGCCTCAACCA
TGCGAGGTTGCAAGGCCATCAACGCCGGTGGCGGTGTTACCACTGTGCTTACTCAGGACGGTATGACACG
AGGTCCTTGTGTTTCCTTCCCCTCTCTCAAGCGGGCTGGAGCCGCTAAGATCTGGCTTGATTCCGAGGAG
GGTCTCAAGTCCATGCGAAAGGCCTTCAACTCCACCTCTCGATTTGCTCGTCTCCAGTCTCTTCACTCTA
CCCTTGCTGGTAACCTGCTGTTTATTCGATTCCGAACCACCACTGGTGATGCCATGGGCATGAACATGAT
CTCCAAGGGCGTCGAACACTCTCTGGCCGTCATGGTCAAGGAGTACGGCTTCCCTGATATGGACATTGTG
TCTGTCTCGGGTAACTACTGCACTGACAAGAAGCCCGCAGCGATCAACTGGATCGAAGGCCGAGGCAAGA
GTGTTGTTGCCGAAGCCACCATCCCTGCTCACATTGTCAAGTCTGTTCTCAAAAGTGAGGTTGACGCTCT
TGTTGAGCTCAACATCAGCAAGAATCTGATCGGTAGTGCCATGGCTGGCTCTGTGGGAGGTTTCAATGCA
CACGCCGCAAACCTGGTGACCGCCATCTACCTTGCCACTGGCCAGGATCCTGCTCAGAATGTCGAGTCTT
CCAACTGCATCACGCTGATGAGCAACGTCGACGGTAACCTGCTCATCTCCGTTTCCATGCCTTCTATCGA
GGTCGGTACCATTGGTGGAGGTACTATTTTGGAGCCCCAGGGGGCTATGCTGGAGATGCTTGGCGTGCGA
GGTCCTCACATCGAGACCCCCGGTGCCAACGCCCAACAGCTTGCTCGCATCATTGCTTCTGGAGTTCTTG
CAGCGGAGCTTTCGCTGTGTTCTGCTCTTGCTGCCGGCCATCTTGTGCAAAGTCATATGACCCACAACCG
GTCCCAGGCTCCTACTCCGGCCAAGCAGTCTCAGGCCGATCTGCAGCGTCTACAAAACGGTTCGAATATT
TGCATACGGTCATAGATCGCGTGCATTCCTTCTGTTCGGAATCAACCTCAAGGTTAACGGCCACGATCCC
CTCGTTGTTACTCTTGGTCAGCCCATTGTCGGTAACGCTGGCTTTGCTAACTGGGTCGATAAACTCTTCT
TTGGCCAGGAGAACCCCGATGTCTCCAAGGTGTCCAAAGACCGAAAGCTCTACCGAATCACCCACCGAGG
AGATATCGTCCCTCAAGTGCCCTTCTGGGACGGTTACCAGCACTGCTCTGGTGAGGTCTTTATTGACTGG
CCCCTGATCCACCCTCCTCTCTCCAACGTTGTCATGTGCCAGGGCCAGAGCAATAAACAGTGCTCTGCCG
GTAACACTCTGCTCCAGCAGGTCAATGTGATTGGAAACCATCTGCAGTACTTCGTCACCGAGGGTGTCTG
TGGTATCTAAGCTATTTATCACTCTTTACAACTTCTACCTCAACTATCTACTTTAATAAATGAATATCGT
TTATTCTCTATGATTACTGTATATGCGTTCCTCTAAGACAAATCGAAACCAGCATGCGATCGAATGGCAT
ACAAAAGTTTCTTCCGAAGTTGATCAATGTCCTGATAGTCAGGCAGCTTGAGAAGATTGACACAGGTGGA
GGCCGTAGGGAACCGATCAACCTGTCTACCAGCGTTACGAATGGCAAATGACGGGTTCAAAGCCTTGAAT
CCTTGCAATGGTGCCTTGGATACTGATGTCACAAACTTAAGAAGCAGCCGCTTGTCCTCTTCCTCGAAAC
TCTCAAACACAGTCCAGAAGTCCTTTATAGTTTGATCTGTATCCAGATAGCCTCCGTAATTGGTGTGTGT
CTTCAAATCCCAGACGTCCACATTGGCATGTCCTCCACTGATAAGCATTTGAAGTTCATCTGCGTTGAAC
ATTGAGACCCACGAAGGGTCAATGAGCTGGTATAGACCGCCCAAGAATGCATCTGAGTGGCCTTCTGCGT
CTGCTGTTTGTGTCTTTCTCGTTCGCCACGGTCCGCCTGAGTCACCATTGCCCATCTACTCCCCGGCCCA
GTCATCGACTTTGAGCGATGACGCCGGTTACCGGAACCTTTGCAGGGGCAACGCCGACACCCCGGCGCGT
GTGGTCGCCATTGCAACGGTTCATTCTAGCACATGTGCCATGTGGCCGTGTCGCACCTTGTATCCACGCA
GCTGCTCTCCGACATGCCCAAACCCTCGCGCAATAGTGTCAGGTTTACGAGTGTCAATGCGATGGCATAA
TTAGTGTTTCCAACCAAGCGATATTATAGCCAACATGAAAGCGAGGTTGACGGGCGACGACGCGACGGCT
GAGTTGCTGAGCCTTGTGGAAACGGCGGCCATTATATAACGCTCAAGAAGCTCGAGGCGTGTTTTCTGGC
AACCACACCGACTCGGTGGCCCATTGCACCCTCCACACCTCTCCACTCTTACCCCTGGCCGGATCGCGTG
CATTCGCGGCCGCATTTAAATCCCCACTTCAGAAGTTCCTATACTTTCTAGAGAATAGGAACTTCACTAT
AGAGTCGAATAAGGGCGACACCCCATAATTAGCCCGGGCGAAAGGCCCAGTCTTTCGACTGAGCCTTTCG
TTTTATTTGATGCCTGGCAGTTCCCTACTCTCGCATGGGGAGTCCCCACACTACCATCGGCGCTACGGCG
TTTCACTTCTGAGTTCGGCATGGGGTCAGGTGGGACCACCGCGCTACTGCCGCCAGGCAAACAAGGGGTG
TTATGAGCCATATTCAGGTATAAATGGGCTCGCGATAATGTTCAGAATTGGTTAATTGGTTGTAACACTG
ACCCCTATTTGTTTATTTTTCTAAATACATTCAAATATGTATCCGCTCATGAGACAATAACCCTGATAAA
TGCTTCAATAATATTGAAAAAGGAAGAATATGAGTATTCAACATTTCCGTGTCGCCCTTATTCCCTTTTT
TGCGGCATTTTGCCTTCCTGTTTTTGCTCACCCAGAAACGCTGGTGAAAGTAAAAGATGCTGAAGATCAG
TTGGGTGCACGAGTGGGTTACATCGAACTGGATCTCAACAGCGGTAAGATCCTTGAGAGTTTTCGCCCCG
AAGAACGTTTTCCAATGATGAGCACTTTTAAAGTTCTGCTATGTGGCGCGGTATTATCCCGTATTGACGC
CGGGCAAGAGCAACTCGGTCGCCGCATACACTATTCTCAGAATGACTTGGTTGAGTACTCACCAGTCACA
GAAAAGCATCTTACGGATGGCATGACAGTAAGAGAATTATGCAGTGCTGCCATAACCATGAGTGATAACA
CTGCGGCCAACTTACTTCTGACAACGATCGGAGGACCGAAGGAGCTAACCGCTTTTTTGCACAACATGGG
GGATCATGTAACTCGCCTTGATCGTTGGGAACCGGAGCTGAATGAAGCCATACCAAACGACGAGCGTGAC
ACCACGATGCCTGTAGCGATGGCAACAACGTTGCGCAAACTATTAACTGGCGAACTACTTACTCTAGCTT
CCCGGCAACAATTAATAGACTGGATGGAGGCGGATAAAGTTGCAGGACCACTTCTGCGCTCGGCCCTTCC
GGCTGGCTGGTTTATTGCTGATAAATCCGGAGCCGGTGAGCGTGGTTCTCGCGGTATCATCGCAGCGCTG
GGGCCAGATGGTAAGCCCTCCCGTATCGTAGTTATCTACACGACGGGGAGTCAGGCAACTATGGATGAAC
GAAATAGACAGATCGCTGAGATAGGTGCCTCACTGATTAAGCATTGGTAAGCAGAGCATTACGCTGACTT
GACGGGACGGCGCAAGCTCATGACCAAAATCCCTTAACGTGAGTTACGCGCGCGTCGTTCCACTGAGCGT
CAGACCCCGTAGAAAAGATCAAAGGATCTTCTTGAGATCCTTTTTTTCTGCGCGTAATCTGCTGCTTGCA
AACAAAAAAACCACCGCTACCAGCGGTGGTTTGTTTGCCGGATCAAGAGCTACCAACTCTTTTTCCGAAG
GTAACTGGCTTCAGCAGAGCGCAGATACCAAATACTGTTCTTCTAGTGTAGCCGTAGTTAGCCCACCACT
TCAAGAACTCTGTAGCACCGCCTACATACCTCGCTCTGCTAATCCTGTTACCAGTGGCTGCTGCCAGTGG
CGATAAGTCGTGTCTTACCGGGTTGGACTCAAGACGATAGTTACCGGATAAGGCGCAGCGGTCGGGCTGA
ACGGGGGGTTCGTGCACACAGCCCAGCTTGGAGCGAACGACCTACACCGAACTGAGATACCTACAGCGTG
AGCTATGAGAAAGCGCCACGCTTCCCGAAGGGAGAAAGGCGGACAGGTATCCGGTAAGCGGCAGGGTCGG
AACAGGAGAGCGCACGAGGGAGCTTCCAGGGGGAAACGCCTGGTATCTTTATAGTCCTGTCGGGTTTCGC
CACCTCTGACTTGAGCGTCGATTTTTGTGATGCTCGTCAGGGGGGCGGAGCCTATGGAAAAACGCCAGCA
ACGCGGCCTTTTTACGGTTCCTGGCCTTTTGCTGGCCTTTTGCTCACATGTTCTTTCCTGCGTTATCCCC
TGATTCTGTGGATAACCGTATTACCGCCTTTGAGTGAGCTGATACCGCTCGCCGCAGCCGAACGACCGAG
CGCAGCGAGTCAGTGAGCGAGGAAGCGGAAGGCGAGAGTAGGGAACTGCCAGGCATCAAACTAAGCAGAA
GGCCCCTGACGGATGGCCTTTTTGCGTTTCTACAAACTCTTTCTGTGTTGTAAAACGACGGCCAGTCTTA
AGCTCGGGCCCCCTGGGCGGTTCTGATAACGAGTAATCGTTAATCCGCAAATAACGTAAAAACCCGCTTC
GGCGGGTTTTTTTATGGGGGGAGTTTAGGGAAAGAGCATTTGTCAGAATATTTAAGGGCGCCTGTCACTT
TGCTTGATATATGAGAATTATTTAACCTTATAAATGAGAAAAAAGCAACGCACTTTAAATAAGATACGTT
GCTTTTTCGATTGATGAACACCTATAATTAAAC
Features (pLannotate 1.2.2; 12 found; start..end, strand, type, name):
    223..256     +  protein_bind   FRT (minimal): supports FLP-mediated excision but not integration (Turan and Bode, 2011) FLP recombinase from the Saccharomyces cerevisiae 2μ plasmid
   2478..4982    +  CDS            HMG1 (fragment): HMDH1_YEAST - Experimental evidence at protein level: Swiss-Prot protein existence level 1. One of 2 isozymes that catalyze the conversion of HMG-CoA to mevalonate. It is the rate-limiting enzyme of the sterol biosynthesis pathway. Involved in ergosterol biosynthesis. From Saccharomyces cerevisiae (strain ATCC 204508 / S288c) (Baker's yeast).
   5496..5930    -  CDS            HUL5 (fragment): HUL5_YEAST - Experimental evidence at protein level: Swiss-Prot protein existence level 1. Probable E3 ubiquitin-protein ligase which accepts ubiquitin from an E2 ubiquitin-conjugating enzyme in the form of a thioester and then directly transfers the ubiquitin to targeted substrates. Non essential. From Saccharomyces cerevisiae (strain ATCC 204508 / S288c) (Baker's yeast).
   6472..6505    -  protein_bind   FRT (minimal): supports FLP-mediated excision but not integration (Turan and Bode, 2011) FLP recombinase from the Saccharomyces cerevisiae 2μ plasmid
   6549..6589    -  terminator     rrnB T1 terminator (fragment): transcription terminator T1 from the E. coli rrnB gene
   6591..6706    -  ncRNA          5S rRNA: Accession: RF00001 - 5S ribosomal RNA
   6737..6761    +  CDS            KanR (fragment): aminoglycoside phosphotransferase; aph(3')-Ia; confers resistance to kanamycin
   6791..6887    +  promoter       AmpR promoter (fragment): bla
   6890..7750    +  CDS            AmpR: β-lactamase; bla; confers resistance to ampicillin, carbenicillin, and related antibiotics
   7872..8460    +  rep_origin     ori: high-copy-number ColE1/pMB1/pBR322/pUC origin of replication
   8685..8702    +  terminator     rrnB T2 terminator (fragment): transcription terminator T2 from the E. coli rrnB gene
   8727..8746    -  CDS            lacZα (fragment): LacZα fragment of β-galactosidase; lacZ fragment
