[The description below was written by a language model from this plasmid's Addgene catalogue record and pLannotate feature annotations shown in this document.]
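Description:
pCfB8787 is a yeast integrative expression plasmid built on the pCfB6684 backbone, carrying a cassette designed to insert into the IntD1 site of the Yarrowia lipolytica genome to overexpress HMG1. It is maintained in E. coli as a high-copy plasmid through a ColE1/pUC-type origin and selected with ampicillin via the bla (AmpR) gene and its promoter. No yeast replication origin or yeast selection marker is annotated. This is consistent with a construct meant for chromosomal integration rather than episomal maintenance, and the associated publication describes EasyClone-style integration combined with CRISPR/Cas9.

The payload is the Y. lipolytica HMG1 gene, which encodes HMG-CoA reductase. This enzyme converts HMG-CoA to mevalonate and is the rate-limiting step of the sterol/isoprenoid pathway, so it is a common overexpression target when boosting mevalonate-derived products. The automated annotation labels the roughly 2.5 kb coding region as a fragment of Saccharomyces cerevisiae HMG1, and a nearby segment as a HUL5 fragment. These are best read as homology hits to baker's yeast reference proteins. The HUL5-like hit may lie in Yarrowia genomic sequence used as an integration homology arm, but the record does not confirm this.

Two minimal FRT sites in opposite orientation flank the region containing the insert. The short rrnB terminator, 5S rRNA, KanR and lacZα fragments appear to be backbone remnants. The promoter and terminator driving HMG1 are neither annotated nor stated, and large parts of the 8,993 nt sequence have no feature assignment. The plasmid is used for metabolic engineering of Y. lipolytica, including in a teaching setting.
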