Addgene plasmid #126921: pCfB8787
Purpose: Plasmid containing integration cassette at IntD1 integration site in Yarrowia lipolytica for overexpression of HMG1
Depositing lab: Irina Borodina. Depositing organization: Danmarks Tekniske Universitet. Publication: A teaching protocol demonstrating the use of EasyClone and CRISPR/Cas9 for metabolic engineering of Saccharomyces cerevisiae and Yarrowia lipolytica. Milne N, Tramontin LRR, Borodina I. FEMS Yeast Res. 2019 Sep 26. pii: foz062. doi: 10.1093/femsyr/foz062. PubMed 31556952.
Backbone
  Vector backbone: pCfB6684
  Vector type: Yeast Expression
Growth in bacteria
  Bacterial resistance: Ampicillin, 100 μg/mL
  Growth temperature: 37°C
  Growth strain: DH5alpha
  Copy number: High Copy
Gene/Insert
  Gene/Insert name: HMG1
  Species: Yarrowia lipolytica
  Cloning method: Unknown
Terms and licenses: Academic/Nonprofit Terms; Industry Terms: Not Available to Industry
How to cite: pCfB8787 was a gift from Irina Borodina (Addgene plasmid # 126921 ; http://n2t.net/addgene:126921 ; RRID:Addgene_126921)
